Addgene plasmid #235168: pSIBR2.0-818-Cas12a-NT
Purpose: Expresses the SIBR2.0-818-Cas12a system and a NT crRNA
Depositing lab: Constantinos Patinios. Depositing organization: Vilnius University. Publication: Streamlined and efficient genome editing in Cupriavidus necator H16 using an optimised SIBR-Cas system. Della Valle S, Orsi E, Creutzburg SCA, Jansen LFM, Pentari EN, Beisel CL, Steel H, Nikel PI, Staals RHJ, Claassens NJ, van der Oost J, Huang WE, Patinios C. Trends Biotechnol. 2025 Jun;43(6):1470-1491. doi: 10.1016/j.tibtech.2025.02.006. Epub 2025 Mar 13. PubMed 40087133.
Backbone
  Vector backbone: pBBR1
  Vector type: Bacterial Expression
Growth in bacteria
  Bacterial resistance: Kanamycin, 50 μg/mL
  Growth temperature: 37°C
  Growth strain: DH5alpha
  Copy number: Unknown
Gene/Insert
  Gene/Insert name: SIBR2.0-818-Cas12a
Terms and licenses: Academic/Nonprofit Terms; Industry Terms: Not Available to Industry
Depositor comments: Please visit https://doi.org/10.1101/2024.11.24.625072 for bioRxiv preprint.
How to cite: pSIBR2.0-818-Cas12a-NT was a gift from Constantinos Patinios (Addgene plasmid # 235168 ; http://n2t.net/addgene:235168 ; RRID:Addgene_235168)
