[The description below was written by a language model from this plasmid's Addgene catalogue record and pLannotate feature annotations shown in this document.]
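Description:
pSIBR2.0-818-Cas12a-NT is a 7.2 kb bacterial expression plasmid built on the broad-host-range pBBR1 backbone. It carries the pBBR1 oriV together with the pBBR1 Rep protein that this origin requires (annotated as a fragment in the feature table), an arrangement that allows replication in E. coli as well as in many other Gram-negative bacteria. Selection is by kanamycin resistance, conferred by the aphA1 (nptI) aminoglycoside phosphotransferase gene. The copy number is recorded as unknown.

The payload is SIBR2.0-818-Cas12a, a Cas12a (Cpf1) coding sequence matched to the Francisella tularensis subsp. novicida nuclease and placed downstream of a lac UV5 promoter. The annotated reading frame spans roughly 4.2 kb, which is somewhat longer than a plain FnCas12a gene. That would fit with an intervening SIBR element, presumably at the position indicated by "818", but neither the element nor its inducer is annotated or described in the record. In general, SIBR-Cas designs interrupt the nuclease gene with an inducible self-splicing intron so that Cas activity stays tightly off until it is triggered. A second lac UV5 promoter lies just after cas12a and most likely drives the crRNA, although the crRNA cassette itself is not annotated. An rrnB T1 terminator sits upstream of the Cas12a expression unit, on the opposite strand.

According to the stated purpose, the crRNA is non-targeting (NT), so the plasmid serves as a control, and potentially as a parent for targeting derivatives, in SIBR-Cas genome editing. The associated publication applies the system to Cupriavidus necator H16.
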