Features (pLannotate 1.2.2; 7 found; start..end, strand, type, name):
      1..813     +  CDS            aphA1: KKA1_ECOLX - Also known as nptI. Protein inferred from homology: Swiss-Prot protein existence level 3. Resistance to kanamycin and structurally-related aminoglycosides, including amikacin. From Escherichia coli.
    888..1549    -  CDS            pBBR1 Rep (fragment): replication protein for the broad-host-range plasmid pBBR1 from Bordetella bronchiseptica
   1550..2321    -  rep_origin     pBBR1 oriV: replication origin of the broad-host-range plasmid pBBR1 from Bordetella bronchiseptica; requires the pBBR1 Rep protein for replication
   2436..2522    -  terminator     rrnB T1 terminator: Escherichia coli rrnB; transcription terminator T1 from the E. coli rrnB gene
   2566..2596    +  promoter       lac UV5 promoter: E. coli lac promoter with an "up" mutation
   2664..6839    +  CDS            cas12a: CS12A_FRATN - Also known as cpf1 From Francisella tularensis subsp. novicida (strain U112).
   6919..6949    +  promoter       lac UV5 promoter: E. coli lac promoter with an "up" mutation
>Addgene plasmid #235168 | pSIBR2.0-818-Cas12a-NT | addgene full sequence | sequence record 479782 | Addgene NGS Result
ATGAGCCATATTCAGCGTGAAACGAGCTGTAGCCGTCCGCGTCTGAACAGCAACATGGATGCGGATCTGT
ATGGCTATAAATGGGCGCGTGATAACGTGGGTCAGAGCGGCGCGACCATTTATCGTCTGTATGGCAAACC
GGATGCGCCGGAACTGTTTCTGAAACATGGCAAAGGCAGCGTGGCGAACGATGTGACCGATGAAATGGTG
CGTCTGAACTGGCTGACCGAATTTATGCCGCTGCCGACCATTAAACATTTTATTCGCACCCCGGATGATG
CGTGGCTGCTGACCACCGCGATTCCGGGCAAAACCGCGTTTCAGGTGCTGGAAGAATATCCGGATAGCGG
CGAAAACATTGTGGATGCGCTGGCCGTGTTTCTGCGTCGTCTGCATAGCATTCCGGTGTGCAACTGCCCG
TTTAACAGCGATCGTGTGTTTCGTCTGGCCCAGGCGCAGAGCCGTATGAACAACGGCCTGGTGGATGCGA
GCGATTTTGATGATGAACGTAACGGCTGGCCGGTGGAACAGGTGTGGAAAGAAATGCATAAACTGCTGCC
GTTTAGCCCGGATAGCGTGGTGACCCACGGCGATTTTAGCCTGGATAACCTGATTTTCGATGAAGGCAAA
CTGATTGGCTGCATTGATGTGGGCCGTGTGGGCATTGCGGATCGTTATCAGGATCTGGCCATTCTGTGGA
ACTGCCTGGGCGAATTTAGCCCGAGCCTGCAAAAACGTCTGTTTCAGAAATATGGCATTGATAATCCGGA
TATGAACAAACTGCAATTTCATCTGATGCTGGATGAATTTTTCTAATAATTAATTGGACCGCGGTCCGAG
AGACGCATGGCAGTATCTCAGACTGTGTATCGGCACGTCTCACTACTTACCGGCGCGGCAGCGTTACCCG
TGTCGGCGGCTCCAACGGCTCGCCATCGTCCAGAAAACACGGCTCATCGGGCATCGGCAGGCGCTGCTGC
CCGCGCCGTTCCCATTCCTCCGTTTCGGTCAAGGCTGGCAGGTCTGGTTCCATGCCCGGAATGCCGGGCT
GGCTGGGCGGCTCCTCGCCGGGGCCGGTCGGTAGTTGCTGCTCGCCCGGATACAGGGTCGGGATGCGGCG
CAGGTCGCCATGCCCCAACAGCGATTCGTCCTGGTCGTCGTGATCAACCACCACGGCGGCACTGAACACC
GACAGGCGCAACTGGTCGCGGGGCTGGCCCCACGCCACGCGGTCATTGACCACGTAGGCCGACACGGTGC
CGGGGCCGTTGAGCTTCACGACGGAGATCCAGCGCTCGGCCACCAAGTCCTTGACTGCGTATTGGACCGT
CCGCAAAGAACGTCCGATGAGCTTGGAAAGTGTTTTCTGGCTGACCACCACGGCGTTCTGGTGGCCCATC
TGCGCCACGAGGTGATGCAGCAGCATTGCCGCCGTGGGTTTCCTCGCAATAAGCCCGGCCCACGCCTCAT
GCGCTTTGCGTTCCGTTTGCACCCAGTGACCGGGCTTGTTCTTGGCTTGAATGCCGATTTCTCTGGACTG
CGTGGCCATGCTTATCTCCATGCGGTAGGGGTGCCGCACGGTTGCGGCACCATGCGCAATCAGCTGCAAC
TTTTCGGCAGCGCGACAACAATTATGCGTTGCGTAAAAGTGGCAGTCAATTACAGATTTTCTTTAACCTA
CGCAATGAGCTATTGCGGGGGGTGCCGCAATGAGCTGTTGCGTACCCCCCTTTTTTAAGTTGTTGATTTT
TAAGTCTTTCGCATTTCGCCCTATATCTAGTTCTTTGGTGCCCAAAGAAGGGCACCCCTGCGGGGTTCCC
CCACGCCTTCGGCGCGGCTCCCCCTCCGGCAAAAAGTGGCCCCTCCGGGGCTTGTTGATCGACTGCGCGG
CCTTCGGCCTTGCCCAAGGTGGCGCTGCCCCCTTGGAACCCCCGCACTCGCCGCCGTGAGGCTCGGGGGG
CAGGCGGGCGGGCTTCGCCCTTCGACTGCCCCCACTCGCATAGGCTTGGGTCGTTCCAGGCGCGTCAAGG
CCAAGCCGCTGCGCGGTCGCTGCGCGAGCCTTGACCCGCCTTCCACTTGGTGTCCAACCGGCAAGCGAAG
CGCGCAGGCCGCAGGCCGGAGGCTTTTCCCCAGAGAAAATTAAAAAAATTGATGGGGCAAGGCCGCAGGC
CGCGCAGTTGGAGCCGGTGGGTATGTGGTCGAAGGCTGGGTAGCCGGTGGGCAATCCCTGTGGTCAAGCT
CGTGGGCAGGCGCAGCCTGTCCATCAGCTTGTCCAGCAGGGTTGTCCACGGGCCGAGCGAAGCGAGCCAG
CCGGTGGCCGCTCGCGGCCATCGTCCACATATCCACGGGCTGGCAAGGGAGCGCAGCGACCGCGCAGGGC
GAAGCCCGGAGAGCAAGCCCGTAGGGGGGGCGCGCCCAGCTGTCTAGGGCGGCGGATTTGTCCTACTCAG
GAGAGCGTTCACCGACAAACAACAGATAAAACGAAAGGCCCAGTCTTTCGACTGAGCCTTTCGTTTTATT
TGATGCCTTTAATTAAAGCGGATAACAATTTCACACAGGAGGCCGTTTACACTTTATGCTTCCGGCTCGT
ATAATGTGTGGGGAAACCACAACGGTTTCCCTCTAGAAATAATTTTGTTTAACTATAAGAAGGAGATATA
CATATGTCAATTTATCAAGAATTTGTTAATAAATATAGTTTAAGTAAAACTCTAAGATTTGAGTTAATCC
CACAGGGTAAAACACTTGAAAACATAAAAGCAAGAGGTTTGATTTTAGATGATGAGAAAAGAGCTAAAGA
CTACAAAAAGGCTAAACAAATAATTGATAAATATCATCAGTTTTTTATAGAGGAGATATTAAGTTCGGTT
TGTATTAGCGAAGATTTATTACAAAACTATTCTGATGTTTATTTTAAACTTAAAAAGAGTGATGATGATA
ATCTACAAAAAGATTTTAAAAGTGCAAAAGATACGATAAAGAAACAAATATCTGAATATATAAAGGACTC
AGAGAAATTTAAGAATTTGTTTAATCAAAACCTTATCGATGCTAAAAAAGGGCAAGAGTCAGATTTAATT
CTATGGCTAAAGCAATCTAAGGATAATGGTATAGAACTATTTAAAGCCAATAGTGATATCACAGATATAG
ATGAGGCGTTAGAAATAATCAAATCTTTTAAAGGTTGGACAACTTATTTTAAGGGTTTTCATGAAAATAG
AAAAAATGTTTATAGTAGCAATGATATTCCTACATCTATTATTTATAGGATAGTAGATGATAATTTGCCT
AAATTTCTAGAAAATAAAGCTAAGTATGAGAGTTTAAAAGACAAAGCTCCAGAAGCTATAAACTATGAAC
AAATTAAAAAAGATTTGGCAGAAGAGCTAACCTTTGATATTGACTACAAAACATCTGAAGTTAATCAAAG
AGTTTTTTCACTTGATGAAGTTTTTGAGATAGCAAACTTTAATAATTATCTAAATCAAAGTGGTATTACT
AAATTTAATACTATTATTGGTGGTAAATTTGTAAATGGTGAAAATACAAAGAGAAAAGGTATAAATGAAT
ATATAAATCTATACTCACAGCAAATAAATGATAAAACACTCAAAAAATATAAAATGAGTGTTTTATTTAA
GCAAATTTTAAGTGATACAGAATCTAAATCTTTTGTAATTGATAAGTTAGAAGATGATAGTGATGTAGTT
ACAACGATGCAAAGTTTTTATGAGCAAATAGCAGCTTTTAAAACAGTAGAAGAAAAATCTATTAAAGAAA
CACTATCTTTATTATTTGATGATTTAAAAGCTCAAAAACTTGATTTGAGTAAAATTTATTTTAAAAATGA
TAAATCTCTTACTGATCTATCACAACAAGTTTTTGATGATTATAGTGTTATTGGTACAGCGGTACTAGAA
TATATAACTCAACAAATAGCACCTAAAAATCTTGATAACCCTAGTAAGAAAGAGCAAGAATTAATAGCCA
AAAAAACTGAAAAAGCAAAATACTTATCTCTAGAAACTATAAAGCTTGCCTTAGAAGAATTTAATAAGCA
TAGAGATATAGATAAACAGTGTAGGTTTGAAGAAATACTTGCAAACTTTGCGGCTATTCCGATGATATTT
GATGAAATAGCTCAAAACAAAGACAATTTGGCACAGATATCTATCAAATATCAAAATCAAGGTAAAAAAG
ACCTACTTCAAGCTAGTGCGGAAGATGATGTTAAAGCTATCAAGGATCTTTTAGATCAAACTAATAATCT
CTTACATAAACTAAAAATATTTCATATTAGTCAGTCAGAAGATAAGGCAAATATTTTAGACAAGGATGAG
CATTTTTATCTAGTATTTGAGGAGTGCTACTTTGAGCTAGCGAATATAGTGCCTCTTTATAACAAAATTA
GAAACTATATAACTCAAAAGCCATATAGTGATGAGAAATTTAAGCTCAATTTTGAGAACTCGACTTTGGC
TAATGGTTGGGATAAAAATAAAGAGCCTGACAATACGGCAATTTTATTTATCAAAGATGATAAATATTAT
CTGGGTGTGATGAATAAGAAAAATAACAAAATATTTGATGATAAAGCTATCAAAGAAAATAAAGGCGAGG
GTTATAAAAAAATTGTTTATAAACTTTTACCTGGCGCAAATAAAATGTTACCTAAGGTTTTCTTTTCTGC
TAAATCTATAAAATTTTATAATCCTAGTGAAGATATACTTAGAATAAGAAATCATTCCACACATACAAAA
AATGGTAGTCCTCAAAAAGGATATGAAAAATTTGAGTTTAATATTGAAGATTGCCGAAAATTTATAGATT
TTTATAAACAGTCTATAAGTAAGCATCCGGAGTGGAAAGATTTTGGATTTAGATTTTCTGATACTCAAAG
ATATAATTCTATAGATGAATTTTATAGAGAAGTTGAAAATCAAGGCTACAAACTAACTTTTGAAAATATA
TCAGAGAGCTATATTGATAGCGTAGTTAATCAGGGTAAATTGTACCTATTCCAAATCTATAATAAAGATT
TTTCAGCTTATAGCAAAGGGCGACCAAATCTACATACTTTATATTGGAAAGCGCTGTTTGATGAGAGAAA
TCTTCAGGATGTGGTTAATTGAGGCCTGAGTATAAGGTGACTTATACTTGTAATCTATCTAAACGGGGAA
CCTCTCTAGTAGACAATCCCGTGCTAAATTGATACCAGCATCGTCTTGATGCCCTTGGCAGCATAAATGC
CTAACGACTATCCCTTTGGGGAGTAGGGTCAAGTGACTCGAAACGATAGACAACTTGCTTTAACAAGTTG
GAGATATAGTCTGCTCTGCATGGTGACATGCAGCTGGATATAATTCCGGGGTAAGATTAACGACCTTATC
TGAACATAATGCTACAAGCTAAATGGTGAGGCAGAGCTTTTTTATCGTAAACAATCAATACCTAAAAAAA
TCACTCACCCAGCTAAAGAGGCAATAGCTAATAAAAACAAAGATAATCCTAAAAAAGAGAGTGTTTTTGA
ATATGATTTAATCAAAGATAAACGCTTTACTGAAGATAAGTTTTTCTTTCACTGTCCTATTACAATCAAT
TTTAAATCTAGTGGAGCTAATAAGTTTAATGATGAAATCAATTTATTGCTAAAAGAAAAAGCAAATGATG
TTCATATATTAAGTATAGATAGAGGTGAAAGACATTTAGCTTACTATACTTTGGTAGATGGTAAAGGCAA
TATCATCAAACAAGATACTTTCAACATCATTGGTAATGATAGAATGAAAACAAACTACCATGATAAGCTT
GCTGCAATAGAGAAAGATAGGGATTCAGCTAGGAAAGACTGGAAAAAGATAAATAACATCAAAGAGATGA
AAGAGGGCTATCTATCTCAGGTAGTTCATGAAATAGCTAAGCTAGTTATAGAGTATAATGCTATTGTGGT
TTTTGAGGATTTAAATTTTGGATTTAAAAGAGGGCGTTTCAAGGTAGAGAAGCAGGTCTATCAAAAGTTA
GAAAAAATGCTAATTGAGAAACTAAACTATCTAGTTTTCAAAGATAATGAGTTTGATAAAACTGGGGGAG
TGCTTAGAGCTTATCAGCTAACAGCACCTTTTGAGACTTTTAAAAAGATGGGTAAACAAACAGGTATTAT
CTACTATGTACCAGCTGGTTTTACTTCAAAAATTTGTCCTGTAACTGGTTTTGTAAATCAGTTATATCCT
AAGTATGAAAGTGTCAGCAAATCTCAAGAGTTCTTTAGTAAGTTTGACAAGATTTGTTATAACCTTGATA
AGGGCTATTTTGAGTTTAGTTTTGATTATAAAAACTTTGGTGACAAGGCTGCCAAAGGCAAGTGGACTAT
AGCTAGCTTTGGGAGTAGATTGATTAACTTTAGAAATTCAGATAAAAATCATAATTGGGATACTCGAGAA
GTTTATCCAACTAAAGAGTTGGAGAAATTGCTAAAAGATTATTCTATCGAATATGGGCATGGCGAATGTA
TCAAAGCAGCTATTTGCGGTGAGAGCGACAAAAAGTTTTTTGCTAAGCTAACTAGTGTCCTAAATACTAT
CTTACAAATGCGTAACTCAAAAACAGGTACTGAGTTAGATTATCTAATTTCACCAGTAGCAGATGTAAAT
GGCAATTTCTTTGATTCGCGACAGGCGCCAAAAAATATGCCTCAAGATGCTGATGCCAATGGTGCTTATC
ATATTGGGCTAAAAGGTCTGATGCTACTAGGTAGGATCAAAAATAATCAAGAGGGCAAAAAACTCAATTT
GGTTATCAAAAATGAAGAGTATTTTGAGTTCGTGCAGAATAGGAATAACTAAGCGGCCGCATAATGATGT
GTTATCATTGATGCGAGGTCGCCTATACCTCCCCGCTTCGGCGGGGTTTTTTCCCGGGTTTACACTTTAT
GCTTCCGGCTCGTATAATGTGTGGTCTAAGAACTTTAAATAATTTCTACTGTTGTAGATGAGTCTTCCTG
AGTGACGAGCAACGAGACTGGAAGACATGTCTAAGAACTTTAAATAATTTCTACTGTTGTAGATAGATAC
CGGACAACGTGTCTCCCCGCTTCGGCGGGGTTTTTTCCTAGGTTGTGTCTCAAAATCTCTGATGTTACAT
TGCACAAGATAAAAATATATCATCATGAACAATAAAACTGTCTGCTTACATAAACAGTAATACAAGGGGT
GTT
